>Addgene plasmid #90736 | LSM4 D9.3 gRNA | addgene full sequence | sequence record 183623 | Addgene NGS Result
CGAGTCAGTGAGCGAGGAAGCGGAAGAGCGCCCAATACGCAAACCGCCTCTCCCCGCGCGTTGGCCGATT
CATTAATGCAGCTGGCACGACAGGTTTCCCGACTGGAAAGCGGGCAGTGAGCGCAACGCAATTAATGTGA
GTTAGCTCACTCATTAGGCACCCCAGGCTTTACACTTTATGCTTCCGGCTCGTATGTTGTGTGGAATTGT
GAGCGGATAACAATTTCACACAGGAAACAGCTATGACCATGATTACGCCAAGCGCGCAATTAACCCTCAC
TAAAGGGAACAAAAGCTGGAGCTGCAAGCTTAATGTAGTCTTATGCAATACTCTTGTAGTCTTGCAACAT
GGTAACGATGAGTTAGCAACATGCCTTACAAGGAGAGAAAAAGCACCGTGCATGCCGATTGGTGGAAGTA
AGGTGGTACGATCGTGCCTTATTAGGAAGGCAACAGACGGGTCTGACATGGATTGGACGAACCACTGAAT
TGCCGCATTGCAGAGATATTGTATTTAAGTGCCTAGCTCGATACATAAACGGGTCTCTCTGGTTAGACCA
GATCTGAGCCTGGGAGCTCTCTGGCTAACTAGGGAACCCACTGCTTAAGCCTCAATAAAGCTTGCCTTGA
GTGCTTCAAGTAGTGTGTGCCCGTCTGTTGTGTGACTCTGGTAACTAGAGATCCCTCAGACCCTTTTAGT
CAGTGTGGAAAATCTCTAGCAGTGGCGCCCGAACAGGGACTTGAAAGCGAAAGGGAAACCAGAGGAGCTC
TCTCGACGCAGGACTCGGCTTGCTGAAGCGCGCACGGCAAGAGGCGAGGGGCGGCGACTGGTGAGTACGC
CAAAAATTTTGACTAGCGGAGGCTAGAAGGAGAGAGATGGGTGCGAGAGCGTCAGTATTAAGCGGGGGAG
AATTAGATCGCGATGGGAAAAAATTCGGTTAAGGCCAGGGGGAAAGAAAAAATATAAATTAAAACATATA
GTATGGGCAAGCAGGGAGCTAGAACGATTCGCAGTTAATCCTGGCCTGTTAGAAACATCAGAAGGCTGTA
GACAAATACTGGGACAGCTACAACCATCCCTTCAGACAGGATCAGAAGAACTTAGATCATTATATAATAC
AGTAGCAACCCTCTATTGTGTGCATCAAAGGATAGAGATAAAAGACACCAAGGAAGCTTTAGACAAGATA
GAGGAAGAGCAAAACAAAAGTAAGACCACCGCACAGCAAGCGGCCGCTGATCTTCAGACCTGGAGGAGGA
GATATGAGGGACAATTGGAGAAGTGAATTATATAAATATAAAGTAGTAAAAATTGAACCATTAGGAGTAG
CACCCACCAAGGCAAAGAGAAGAGTGGTGCAGAGAGAAAAAAGAGCAGTGGGAATAGGAGCTTTGTTCCT
TGGGTTCTTGGGAGCAGCAGGAAGCACTATGGGCGCAGCGTCAATGACGCTGACGGTACAGGCCAGACAA
TTATTGTCTGGTATAGTGCAGCAGCAGAACAATTTGCTGAGGGCTATTGAGGCGCAACAGCATCTGTTGC
AACTCACAGTCTGGGGCATCAAGCAGCTCCAGGCAAGAATCCTGGCTGTGGAAAGATACCTAAAGGATCA
ACAGCTCCTGGGGATTTGGGGTTGCTCTGGAAAACTCATTTGCACCACTGCTGTGCCTTGGAATGCTAGT
TGGAGTAATAAATCTCTGGAACAGATTTGGAATCACACGACCTGGATGGAGTGGGACAGAGAAATTAACA
ATTACACAAGCTTAATACACTCCTTAATTGAAGAATCGCAAAACCAGCAAGAAAAGAATGAACAAGAATT
ATTGGAATTAGATAAATGGGCAAGTTTGTGGAATTGGTTTAACATAACAAATTGGCTGTGGTATATAAAA
TTATTCATAATGATAGTAGGAGGCTTGGTAGGTTTAAGAATAGTTTTTGCTGTACTTTCTATAGTGAATA
GAGTTAGGCAGGGATATTCACCATTATCGTTTCAGACCCACCTCCCAACCCCGAGGGGACCCAGAGAGGG
CCTATTTCCCATGATTCCTTCATATTTGCATATACGATACAAGGCTGTTAGAGAGATAATTAGAATTAAT
TTGACTGTAAACACAAAGATATTAGTACAAAATACGTGACGTAGAAAGTAATAATTTCTTGGGTAGTTTG
CAGTTTTAAAATTATGTTTTAAAATGGACTATCATATGCTTACCGTAACTTGAAAGTATTTCGATTTCTT
GGCTTTATATATCTTGTGGAAAGGACGAAACACCGATGCCCGAGTGCTACATCCGGTTTAAGAGCTATGC
TGGAAACAGCATAGCAAGTTTAAATAAGGCTAGTCCGTTATCAACTTGAAAAAGTGGCACCGAGTCGGTG
CTTTTTTTGAATTCTAGATCTTGAGACAAATGGCAGTATTCATCCACAATTTTAAAAGAAAAGGGGGGAT
TGGGGGGTACAGTGCAGGGGAAAGAATAGTAGACATAATAGCAACAGACATACAAACTAAAGAATTACAA
AAACAAATTACAAAAATTCAAAATTTTCGGGTTTATTACAGGGACAGCAGAGATCCACTTTGGCGCCGGC
TCGAGTGGCTCCGGTGCCCGTCAGTGGGCAGAGCGCACATCGCCCACAGTCCCCGAGAAGTTGGGGGGAG
GGGTCGGCAATTGAACCGGTGCCTAGAGAAGGTGGCGCGGGGTAAACTGGGAAAGTGATGTCGTGTACTG
GCTCCGCCTTTTTCCCGAGGGTGGGGGAGAACCGTATATAAGTGCAGTAGTCGCCGTGAACGTTCTTTTT
CGCAACGGGTTTGCCGCCAGAACACAGGTGTCGTGACGCGGGATCCGCCACCATGACCGAGTACAAGCCC
ACGGTGCGCCTCGCCACCCGCGACGACGTCCCCAGGGCCGTACGCACCCTCGCCGCCGCGTTCGCCGACT
ACCCCGCCACGCGCCACACCGTCGATCCGGACCGCCACATCGAGCGGGTCACCGAGCTGCAAGAACTCTT
CCTCACGCGCGTCGGGCTCGACATCGGCAAGGTGTGGGTCGCGGACGACGGCGCCGCGGTGGCGGTCTGG
ACCACGCCGGAGAGCGTCGAAGCGGGGGCGGTGTTCGCCGAGATCGGCCCGCGCATGGCCGAGTTGAGCG
GTTCCCGGCTGGCCGCGCAGCAACAGATGGAAGGCCTCCTGGCGCCGCACCGGCCCAAGGAGCCCGCGTG
GTTCCTGGCCACCGTCGGAGTCTCGCCCGACCACCAGGGCAAGGGTCTGGGCAGCGCCGTCGTGCTCCCC
GGAGTGGAGGCGGCCGAGCGCGCCGGGGTGCCCGCCTTCCTGGAGACCTCCGCGCCCCGCAACCTCCCCT
TCTACGAGCGGCTCGGCTTCACCGTCACCGCCGACGTCGAGGTGCCCGAAGGACCGCGCACCTGGTGCAT
GACCCGCAAGCCCGGTGCCTGAACGCGTTAAGTCGACAATCAACCTCTGGATTACAAAATTTGTGAAAGA
TTGACTGGTATTCTTAACTATGTTGCTCCTTTTACGCTATGTGGATACGCTGCTTTAATGCCTTTGTATC
ATGCTATTGCTTCCCGTATGGCTTTCATTTTCTCCTCCTTGTATAAATCCTGGTTGCTGTCTCTTTATGA
GGAGTTGTGGCCCGTTGTCAGGCAACGTGGCGTGGTGTGCACTGTGTTTGCTGACGCAACCCCCACTGGT
TGGGGCATTGCCACCACCTGTCAGCTCCTTTCCGGGACTTTCGCTTTCCCCCTCCCTATTGCCACGGCGG
AACTCATCGCCGCCTGCCTTGCCCGCTGCTGGACAGGGGCTCGGCTGTTGGGCACTGACAATTCCGTGGT
GTTGTCGGGGAAATCATCGTCCTTTCCTTGGCTGCTCGCCTGTGTTGCCACCTGGATTCTGCGCGGGACG
TCCTTCTGCTACGTCCCTTCGGCCCTCAATCCAGCGGACCTTCCTTCCCGCGGCCTGCTGCCGGCTCTGC
GGCCTCTTCCGCGTCTTCGCCTTCGCCCTCAGACGAGTCGGATCTCCCTTTGGGCCGCCTCCCCGCGTCG
ACTTTAAGACCAATGACTTACAAGGCAGCTGTAGATCTTAGCCACTTTTTAAAAGAAAAGGGGGGACTGG
AAGGGCTAATTCACTCCCAACGAAGACAAGATCTGCTTTTTGCTTGTACTGGGTCTCTCTGGTTAGACCA
GATCTGAGCCTGGGAGCTCTCTGGCTAACTAGGGAACCCACTGCTTAAGCCTCAATAAAGCTTGCCTTGA
GTGCTTCAAGTAGTGTGTGCCCGTCTGTTGTGTGACTCTGGTAACTAGAGATCCCTCAGACCCTTTTAGT
CAGTGTGGAAAATCTCTAGCAGTACGTATAGTAGTTCATGTCATCTTATTATTCAGTATTTATAACTTGC
AAAGAAATGAATATCAGAGAGTGAGAGGAACTTGTTTATTGCAGCTTATAATGGTTACAAATAAAGCAAT
AGCATCACAAATTTCACAAATAAAGCATTTTTTTCACTGCATTCTAGTTGTGGTTTGTCCAAACTCATCA
ATGTATCTTATCATGTCTGGCTCTAGCTATCCCGCCCCTAACTCCGCCCATCCCGCCCCTAACTCCGCCC
AGTTCCGCCCATTCTCCGCCCCATGGCTGACTAATTTTTTTTATTTATGCAGAGGCCGAGGCCGCCTCGG
CCTCTGAGCTATTCCAGAAGTAGTGAGGAGGCTTTTTTGGAGGCCTAGGGACGTACCCAATTCGCCCTAT
AGTGAGTCGTATTACGCGCGCTCACTGGCCGTCGTTTTACAACGTCGTGACTGGGAAAACCCTGGCGTTA
CCCAACTTAATCGCCTTGCAGCACATCCCCCTTTCGCCAGCTGGCGTAATAGCGAAGAGGCCCGCACCGA
TCGCCCTTCCCAACAGTTGCGCAGCCTGAATGGCGAATGGG
[124 nt withheld, positions 4942-5065]
C
[91 nt withheld, positions 5067-5157]
A
[49 nt withheld, positions 5159-5207]
CCTTTGACGTTGGAGTCCACGTTCTTT
[37 nt withheld, positions 5235-5271]
ACCCTATCTCGGTCTATTCTTTTGATTTATAAGGGATTTTGCCGATTTCGGCCTATTGGTTAAAAAATGA
GCTGATTTAACAAAAATTTAACGCGAATTTTAACAAAATATTAACGCTTACAATTTAGGTGGCACTTTTC
GGGGAAATGTGCGCGGAACCCCTATTTGTTTATTTTTCTAAATACATTCAAATATGTATCCGCTCATGAG
ACAATAACCCTGATAAATGCTTCAATAATATTGAAAAAGGAAGAGTATGAGTATTCAACATTTCCGTGTC
GCCCTTATTCCCTTTTTTGCGGCATTTTGCCTTCCTGTTTTTGCTCACCCAGAAACGCTGGTGAAAGTAA
AAGATGCTGAAGATCAGTTGGGTGCACGAGTGGGTTACATCGAACTGGATCTCAACAGCGGTAAGATCCT
TGAGAGTTTTCGCCCCGAAGAACGTTTTCCAATGATGAGCACTTTTAAAGTTCTGCTATGTGGCGCGGTA
TTATCCCGTATTGACGCCGGGCAAGAGCAACTCGGTCGCCGCATACACTATTCTCAGAATGACTTGGTTG
AGTACTCACCAGTCACAGAAAAGCATCTTACGGATGGCATGACAGTAAGAGAATTATGCAGTGCTGCCAT
AACCATGAGTGATAACACTGCGGCCAACTTACTTCTGACAACGATCGGAGGACCGAAGGAGCTAACCGCT
TTTTTGCACAACATGGGGGATCATGTAACTCGCCTTGATCGTTGGGAACCGGAGCTGAATGAAGCCATAC
CAAACGACGAGCGTGACACCACGATGCCTGTAGCAATGGCAACAACGTTGCGCAAACTATTAACTGGCGA
ACTACTTACTCTAGCTTCCCGGCAACAATTAATAGACTGGATGGAGGCGGATAAAGTTGCAGGACCACTT
CTGCGCTCGGCCCTTCCGGCTGGCTGGTTTATTGCTGATAAATCTGGAGCCGGTGAGCGTGGGTCTCGCG
GTATCATTGCAGCACTGGGGCCAGATGGTAAGCCCTCCCGTATCGTAGTTATCTACACGACGGGGAGTCA
GGCAACTATGGATGAACGAAATAGACAGATCGCTGAGATAGGTGCCTCACTGATTAAGCATTGGTAACTG
TCAGACCAAGTTTACTCATATATACTTTAGATTGATTTAAAACTTCATTTTTAATTTAAAAGGATCTAGG
TGAAGATCCTTTTTGATAATCTCATGACCAAAATCCCTTAACGTGAGTTTTCGTTCCACTGAGCGTCAGA
CCCCGTAGAAAAGATCAAAGGATCTTCTTGAGATCCTTTTTTTCTGCGCGTAATCTGCTGCTTGCAAACA
AAAAAACCACCGCTACCAGCGGTGGTTTGTTTGCCGGATCAAGAGCTACCAACTCTTTTTCCGAAGGTAA
CTGGCTTCAGCAGAGCGCAGATACCAAATACTGTTCTTCTAGTGTAGCCGTAGTTAGGCCACCACTTCAA
GAACTCTGTAGCACCGCCTACATACCTCGCTCTGCTAATCCTGTTACCAGTGGCTGCTGCCAGTGGCGAT
AAGTCGTGTCTTACCGGGTTGGACTCAAGACGATAGTTACCGGATAAGGCGCAGCGGTCGGGCTGAACGG
GGGGTTCGTGCACACAGCCCAGCTTGGAGCGAACGACCTACACCGAACTGAGATACCTACAGCGTGAGCT
ATGAGAAAGCGCCACGCTTCCCGAAGGGAGAAAGGCGGACAGGTATCCGGTAAGCGGCAGGGTCGGAACA
GGAGAGCGCACGAGGGAGCTTCCAGGGGGAAACGCCTGGTATCTTTATAGTCCTGTCGGGTTTCGCCACC
TCTGACTTGAGCGTCGATTTTTGTGATGCTCGTCAGGGGGGCGGAGCCTATGGAAAAACGCCAGCAACGC
GGCCTTTTTACGGTTCCTGGCCTTTTGCTGGCCTTTTGCTCACATGTTCTTTCCTGCGTTATCCCCTGAT
TCTGTGGATAACCGTATTACCGCCTTTGAGTGAGCTGATACCGCTCGCCGCAGCCGAACGACCGAGCGCA
G
Features (pLannotate 1.2.2; 28 found; start..end, strand, type, name):
      1..26      +  rep_origin     RSF ori (fragment): Plasmids containing the RSF 1030 origin of replication can be propagated in E. coli cells that contain additional plasmids with compatible origins.
     28..120     +  CDS            lacI (fragment): lac repressor; lacI; The lac repressor binds to the lac operator to inhibit transcription in E. coli. This inhibition can be relieved by adding lactose or isopropyl-β-D-thiogalactopyranoside (IPTG).
    133..154     +  protein_bind   CAP binding site: CAP binding activates transcription in the presence of cAMP. E. coli catabolite activator protein
    169..199     +  promoter       lac promoter: promoter for the E. coli lac operon
    207..223     +  protein_bind   lac operator: The lac repressor binds to the lac operator to inhibit transcription in E. coli. This inhibition can be relieved by adding lactose or isopropyl-β-D-thiogalactopyranoside (IPTG). lac repressor encoded by lacI
    268..286     +  promoter       T3 promoter: promoter for bacteriophage T3 RNA polymerase
    314..540     +  promoter       RSV promoter: Rous sarcoma virus enhancer/promoter
    541..721     +  LTR            5' LTR (truncated): truncated 5' long terminal repeat (LTR) from HIV-1
    768..893     +  misc_feature   HIV-1 Ψ: packaging signal of human immunodeficiency virus type 1
    877..1240    +  CDS            HIV-1 gag (fragment): gag protein from human immunodeficiency virus 1; gag
   1386..1619    +  misc_feature   RRE: The Rev response element (RRE) of HIV-1 allows for Rev-dependent mRNA export from the nucleus to the cytoplasm.
   1996..2022    +  CDS            Rev (fragment): human immunodeficiency virus 1 (HIV-1) Rev protein; rev; enhances nuclear export of unspliced and incompletely spliced viral mRNAs
   2026..2266    +  promoter       U6 promoter: RNA polymerase III promoter for human U6 snRNA
   2314..2381    +  misc_RNA       tracrRNA (fragment): trans-activating CRISPR RNA for the Streptococcus pyogenes CRISPR/Cas9 system
   2430..2547    +  misc_feature   cPPT/CTS: central polypurine tract and central termination sequence of HIV-1
   2616..2827    +  promoter       EF-1α core promoter: core promoter for human elongation factor EF-1α
   2853..3452    +  CDS            PuroR (fragment): puromycin N-acetyltransferase; pac from Streptomyces; confers resistance to puromycin
   3468..4056    +  misc_feature   WPRE: woodchuck hepatitis virus posttranscriptional regulatory element
   4107..4126    +  misc_feature   cPPT/CTS (fragment): central polypurine tract and central termination sequence of HIV-1
   4128..4361    +  LTR            3' LTR (ΔU3): self-inactivating 3' long terminal repeat (LTR) from HIV-1
   4439..4560    +  polyA_signal   SV40 poly(A) signal: SV40 polyadenylation signal
   4600..4735    +  rep_origin     SV40 ori: SV40 origin of replication
   4756..4774    -  promoter       T7 promoter: promoter for bacteriophage T7 RNA polymerase
   4782..4937    +  CDS            lacZα (fragment): LacZα fragment of β-galactosidase; lacZ fragment
   4942..5370    +  rep_origin     f1 ori (sequence partly withheld): f1 bacteriophage origin of replication; arrow indicates direction of (+) strand synthesis
   5423..5527    +  promoter       AmpR promoter: bla
   5528..6388    +  CDS            AmpR: β-lactamase; bla; confers resistance to ampicillin, carbenicillin, and related antibiotics
   6559..7147    +  rep_origin     ori: high-copy-number ColE1/pMB1/pBR322/pUC origin of replication
