[The description below was written by a language model from this plasmid's Addgene catalogue record and pLannotate feature annotations shown in this document.]
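Description:
LSM4 D9.3 gRNA is a third-generation lentiviral CRISPR guide plasmid built on the pLenti-sgRNA backbone, carrying a single guide RNA directed against human LSM4. It belongs to a series of knockout guide plasmids made for a large-scale analysis of cell-cycle gene knockouts in human cells. In bacteria it is maintained through a high-copy ColE1/pUC-type origin and selected with ampicillin via β-lactamase. An f1 origin, an SV40 origin and remnants of lac, T3 and T7 cloning-vector elements are also annotated in the backbone.

The viral transfer cassette begins with an RSV promoter fused to a truncated HIV-1 5' LTR, which allows Tat-independent production of the genomic RNA in packaging cells. This is followed by the Ψ packaging signal with a partial gag sequence and the Rev response element for nuclear export. It ends in a ΔU3 self-inactivating 3' LTR and an SV40 polyadenylation signal. Within this unit, a human U6 RNA polymerase III promoter drives the guide, which was inserted as an oligonucleotide duplex between BsmBI sites that were destroyed on cloning, directly upstream of the Streptococcus pyogenes Cas9 scaffold (annotated as a tracrRNA fragment). Downstream, a cPPT/CTS element aids nuclear import. An EF-1α core promoter expresses puromycin N-acetyltransferase for selection of transduced cells, and a WPRE enhances transcript expression.

No Cas9 coding sequence is annotated, so the nuclease must be supplied separately, for example by a Cas9-expressing cell line. The sequenced record is 7,302 nt, shorter than the 9,151 bp listed for the empty backbone. That gap would fit loss of a stuffer fragment during BsmBI cloning, although the record does not say so.
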