Addgene plasmid #90736: LSM4 D9.3 gRNA
Purpose: 3rd generation lentiviral gRNA plasmid targeting human LSM4
Depositing lab: Iain Cheeseman. Depositing organization: Whitehead Institute for Biomedical Research. Publication: Large-Scale Analysis of CRISPR/Cas9 Cell-Cycle Knockouts Reveals the Diversity of p53-Dependent Responses to Cell-Cycle Defects. McKinley KL, Cheeseman IM. Dev Cell. 2017 Feb 27;40(4):405-420.e2. doi: 10.1016/j.devcel.2017.01.012. Epub 2017 Feb 16. PubMed 28216383.
Backbone
  Vector backbone: pLenti-sgRNA
  Backbone manufacturer: Eric Lander & David Sabatini labs (Addgene plasmid #71409)
  Backbone size w/o insert (bp): 9151
  Vector type: Lentiviral, CRISPR
  Selectable markers: Puromycin
Growth in bacteria
  Bacterial resistance: Ampicillin, 100 μg/mL
  Growth temperature: 37°C
  Growth strain: NEB Stable
  Copy number: Unknown
Gene/Insert
  Gene/Insert name: LSM4 (Guide Designation D9.3) (alt name: pKMKO series)
  gRNA/shRNA sequence: CACCgATGCCCGAGTGCTACATCCG
  Species: H. sapiens (human)
  Promoter: U6
  Cloning method: Restriction Enzyme; 5′ cloning site BsmBI (destroyed during cloning); 3′ cloning site BsmBI (destroyed during cloning)
  Sequencing primers: 5′ hU6-F (5'-GAGGGCCTATTTCCCATGATT-3'); 3′ EF1a-R (5'-CACGGCGACTACTGCACTTA-3')
Terms and licenses: Academic/Nonprofit Terms; Industry Terms: Not Available to Industry
Depositor comments: Please note that gRNA target sequence listed is not strictly the 20nt spacer sequence, but also contains the 5' BsmBI overhang. For more information about knockout human cell lines generated using this plasmid, please see http://cellcycleknockouts.wi.mit.edu/ .
How to cite: LSM4 D9.3 gRNA was a gift from Iain Cheeseman (Addgene plasmid # 90736 ; http://n2t.net/addgene:90736 ; RRID:Addgene_90736)
